Addgene plasmid #231677: pBEL2838
Purpose: Expresses cytoplasmic sfGFP in mammalian cells
Depositing lab: Damian Ekiert. Depositing organization: Johns Hopkins University and School of Medicine. Publication: scRNA-seq reveals transcriptional dynamics of Encephalitozoon intestinalis parasites in human macrophages. Jaroenlak P, McCarty KL, Xia B, Lam C, Zwack EE, Yanai I, Bhabha G, Ekiert DC. bioRxiv [Preprint]. 2024 May 30:2024.05.30.596468. doi: 10.1101/2024.05.30.596468. PubMed 38853846.
Backbone
  Vector backbone: pcDNA3.4
  Backbone size w/o insert (bp): 6031
  Total vector size (bp): 6809
  Vector type: Mammalian Expression
  Selectable markers: Neomycin (select with G418)
Growth in bacteria
  Bacterial resistance: Ampicillin, 100 μg/mL
  Growth temperature: 37°C
  Growth strain: DH5alpha
  Copy number: High Copy
Gene/Insert
  Gene/Insert name: sfGFP
  Insert size (bp): 778
  Tag / fusion protein: sfGFP
Terms and licenses: Academic/Nonprofit Terms; Industry Terms: Not Available to Industry
Depositor comments: Please visit https://doi.org/10.1101/2024.05.30.596468 for bioRxiv preprint.
How to cite: pBEL2838 was a gift from Damian Ekiert (Addgene plasmid # 231677 ; http://n2t.net/addgene:231677 ; RRID:Addgene_231677)
