[The description below was written by a language model from this plasmid's Addgene catalogue record and pLannotate feature annotations shown in this document.]
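Description:
pBEL2838 is a mammalian expression plasmid built on the pcDNA3.4 backbone (6,809 bp in total) that drives constitutive expression of untargeted, cytoplasmic superfolder GFP. In bacteria it is maintained as a high-copy plasmid through a ColE1/pUC-type origin and selected with ampicillin via the β-lactamase gene and its native promoter. An f1 phage origin is also present, along with small remnants typical of this backbone family (lac promoter/operator and CAP site, short lacI, ble, bom and bGH poly(A) fragments), which are not expected to contribute functionally.

The expression cassette consists of the human cytomegalovirus immediate early enhancer and promoter upstream of the sfGFP coding sequence, a rapidly maturing, robustly folding green fluorescent protein derived from Aequorea victoria GFP. No localisation signal or fusion partner is annotated, consistent with the stated cytoplasmic distribution; the "tag" field simply repeats sfGFP itself. Downstream, a woodchuck hepatitis virus posttranscriptional regulatory element (WPRE) enhances transcript stability and expression, and the herpes simplex virus thymidine kinase polyadenylation signal terminates the message. A separate cassette, in which the SV40 enhancer/early promoter drives the neomycin phosphotransferase gene followed by an SV40 poly(A) signal, allows G418 selection of stably transfected cells.

The construct is suited to transient or stable transfection when a bright soluble green marker is needed, for example as a fluorescence or localisation control alongside tagged or targeted proteins. It was deposited in connection with a study of Encephalitozoon intestinalis infection of human macrophages, although the record does not detail its specific role in that work.
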