Features (pLannotate 1.2.2; 19 found; start..end, strand, type, name):
     47..426     +  enhancer       CMV enhancer: human cytomegalovirus immediate early enhancer
    427..630     +  promoter       CMV promoter: human cytomegalovirus (CMV) immediate early promoter
    778..1491    +  CDS            Superfolder GFP: Superfolder GFP is a basic (constitutively fluorescent) green fluorescent protein published in 2005, derived from Aequorea victoria. It is reported to be a very rapidly-maturing weak dimer.
   1583..2171    +  misc_feature   WPRE: woodchuck hepatitis virus posttranscriptional regulatory element
   2236..2284    +  polyA_signal   HSV TK poly(A) signal: herpes simplex virus thymidine kinase polyadenylation signal (Cole and Stacy, 1985)
   2375..2391    -  polyA_signal   bGH poly(A) signal (fragment): bovine growth hormone polyadenylation signal
   2486..2914    +  rep_origin     f1 ori (sequence partly withheld): f1 bacteriophage origin of replication; arrow indicates direction of (+) strand synthesis
   2928..3257    +  promoter       SV40 promoter: SV40 enhancer and early promoter
   3324..4115    +  CDS            neo: KKA2_KLEPN - Also known as kan, nptII. Experimental evidence at protein level: Swiss-Prot protein existence level 1. Resistance to kanamycin, neomycin, paromomycin, ribostamycin, butirosin and gentamicin B. From Klebsiella pneumoniae.
   4141..4299    +  CDS            ble (fragment): BLE_KLEPN - Experimental evidence at protein level: Swiss-Prot protein existence level 1. Binding protein with a strong affinity to the bleomycin family of antibiotics. Binds to CL990; an antimitotic-antibiotic compound. From Klebsiella pneumoniae.
   4294..4415    +  polyA_signal   SV40 poly(A) signal: SV40 polyadenylation signal
   4488..4504    -  protein_bind   lac operator: The lac repressor binds to the lac operator to inhibit transcription in E. coli. This inhibition can be relieved by adding lactose or isopropyl-β-D-thiogalactopyranoside (IPTG). lac repressor encoded by lacI
   4512..4542    -  promoter       lac promoter: promoter for the E. coli lac operon
   4557..4578    -  protein_bind   CAP binding site: CAP binding activates transcription in the presence of cAMP. E. coli catabolite activator protein
   4591..4683    -  CDS            lacI (fragment): lac repressor; lacI; The lac repressor binds to the lac operator to inhibit transcription in E. coli. This inhibition can be relieved by adding lactose or isopropyl-β-D-thiogalactopyranoside (IPTG).
   4866..5454    -  rep_origin     ori: high-copy-number ColE1/pMB1/pBR322/pUC origin of replication
   5625..6485    -  CDS            AmpR: β-lactamase; bla; confers resistance to ampicillin, carbenicillin, and related antibiotics
   6486..6590    -  promoter       AmpR promoter: bla
   6649..6701    -  misc_feature   bom (fragment): basis of mobility region from pBR322
>Addgene plasmid #231677 | pBEL2838 | addgene full sequence | sequence record 459314 | Addgene NGS Result
AGGCGTTTTGCGCTGCTTCGCGATGTACGGGCCAGATATACGCGTTGACATTGATTATTGACTAGTTATT
AATAGTAATCAATTACGGGGTCATTAGTTCATAGCCCATATATGGAGTTCCGCGTTACATAACTTACGGT
AAATGGCCCGCCTGGCTGACCGCCCAACGACCCCCGCCCATTGACGTCAATAATGACGTATGTTCCCATA
GTAACGCCAATAGGGACTTTCCATTGACGTCAATGGGTGGAGTATTTACGGTAAACTGCCCACTTGGCAG
TACATCAAGTGTATCATATGCCAAGTACGCCCCCTATTGACGTCAATGACGGTAAATGGCCCGCCTGGCA
TTATGCCCAGTACATGACCTTATGGGACTTTCCTACTTGGCAGTACATCTACGTATTAGTCATCGCTATT
ACCATGGTGATGCGGTTTTGGCAGTACATCAATGGGCGTGGATAGCGGTTTGACTCACGGGGATTTCCAA
GTCTCCACCCCATTGACGTCAATGGGAGTTTGTTTTGGCACCAAAATCAACGGGACTTTCCAAAATGTCG
TAACAACTCCGCCCCATTGACGCAAATGGGCGGTAGGCGTGTACGGTGGGAGGTCTATATAAGCAGAGCT
CGTTTAGTGAACCGTCAGATCGCCTGGAGACGCCATCCACGCTGTTTTGACCTCCATAGAAGACACCGGG
ACCGATCCAGCCTCCGGACTCTAGAGGATCGAACCCTTGGATCTCTAGCGAATTCCCTCTAGACACAGAC
GCTCACCATGAGCAAAGGAGAAGAACTTTTCACTGGAGTTGTCCCAATTCTTGTTGAATTAGATGGTGAT
GTTAATGGGCACAAATTTTCTGTCCGTGGAGAGGGTGAAGGTGATGCTACAAACGGAAAACTCACCCTTA
AATTTATTTGCACTACTGGAAAACTACCTGTTCCGTGGCCAACACTTGTCACTACTCTGACCTATGGTGT
TCAATGCTTTTCCCGTTATCCGGATCACATGAAACGGCATGACTTTTTCAAGAGTGCCATGCCCGAAGGT
TATGTACAGGAACGCACTATATCTTTCAAAGATGACGGGACCTACAAGACGCGTGCTGAAGTCAAGTTTG
AAGGTGATACCCTTGTTAATCGTATCGAGTTAAAGGGTATTGATTTTAAAGAAGATGGAAACATTCTTGG
ACACAAACTCGAGTACAACTTTAACTCACACAATGTATACATCACGGCAGACAAACAAAAGAATGGAATC
AAAGCTAACTTCAAAATTCGCCACAACGTTGAAGATGGTTCCGTTCAACTAGCAGACCATTATCAACAAA
ATACTCCAATTGGCGATGGCCCTGTCCTTTTACCAGACAACCATTACCTGTCGACACAATCTGTCCTTTC
GAAAGATCCCAACGAAAAGCGTGACCACATGGTCCTTCTTGAGTTTGTAACTGCTGCTGGGATTACACAT
GGCATGGATGAGCTCTACAAATGAGCGGCCGCTCGAGGCCGGCAAGGCCGGATCCCCCGACCTCGACAAG
GGTTCGATCCCTACCGGTTAGTAATGAGTTTGATATCTCGACAATCAACCTCTGGATTACAAAATTTGTG
AAAGATTGACTGGTATTCTTAACTATGTTGCTCCTTTTACGCTATGTGGATACGCTGCTTTAATGCCTTT
GTATCATGCTATTGCTTCCCGTATGGCTTTCATTTTCTCCTCCTTGTATAAATCCTGGTTGCTGTCTCTT
TATGAGGAGTTGTGGCCCGTTGTCAGGCAACGTGGCGTGGTGTGCACTGTGTTTGCTGACGCAACCCCCA
CTGGTTGGGGCATTGCCACCACCTGTCAGCTCCTTTCCGGGACTTTCGCTTTCCCCCTCCCTATTGCCAC
GGCGGAACTCATCGCCGCCTGCCTTGCCCGCTGCTGGACAGGGGCTCGGCTGTTGGGCACTGACAATTCC
GTGGTGTTGTCGGGGAAGCTGACGTCCTTTCCATGGCTGCTCGCCTGTGTTGCCACCTGGATTCTGCGCG
GGACGTCCTTCTGCTACGTCCCTTCGGCCCTCAATCCAGCGGACCTTCCTTCCCGCGGCCTGCTGCCGGC
TCTGCGGCCTCTTCCGCGTCTTCGCCTTCGCCCTCAGACGAGTCGGATCTCCCTTTGGGCCGCCTCCCCG
CCTGGAACGGGGGAGGCTAACTGAAACACGGAAGGAGACAATACCGGAAGGAACCCGCGCTATGACGGCA
ATAAAAAGACAGAATAAAACGCACGGGTGTTGGGTCGTTTGTTCATAAACGCGGGGTTCGGTCCCAGGGC
TGGCACTCTGTCGATACCCCACCGAGACCCCATTGGGGCCAATACGCCCGCGTTTCTTCCTTTTCCCCAC
CCCACCCCCCAAGTTCGGGTGAAGGCCCAGGGCTCGCAGCCAACGTCGGGGCGGCAGGCCCTGCCATAGC
AGATCTGCGCAGCTGGGGCTCTAGGGGGTATCCCC
[124 nt withheld, positions 2486-2609]
C
[91 nt withheld, positions 2611-2701]
A
[49 nt withheld, positions 2703-2751]
CCTTTGACGTTGGAGTCCACGTTCTTT
[37 nt withheld, positions 2779-2815]
ACCCTATCTCGGTCTATTCTTTTGATTTATAAGGGATTTTGCCGATTTCGGCCTATTGGTTAAAAAATGA
GCTGATTTAACAAAAATTTAACGCGAATTAATTCTGTGGAATGTGTGTCAGTTAGGGTGTGGAAAGTCCC
CAGGCTCCCCAGCAGGCAGAAGTATGCAAAGCATGCATCTCAATTAGTCAGCAACCAGGTGTGGAAAGTC
CCCAGGCTCCCCAGCAGGCAGAAGTATGCAAAGCATGCATCTCAATTAGTCAGCAACCATAGTCCCGCCC
CTAACTCCGCCCATCCCGCCCCTAACTCCGCCCAGTTCCGCCCATTCTCCGCCCCATGGCTGACTAATTT
TTTTTATTTATGCAGAGGCCGAGGCCGCCTCTGCCTCTGAGCTATTCCAGAAGTAGTGAGGAGGCTTTTT
TGGAGGCCTAGGCTTTTGCAAAAAGCTCCCGGGAGCTTGTATATCCATTTTCGGATCTGATCAAGAGACA
GGATGAGGATCGTTTCGCATGATTGAACAAGATGGATTGCACGCAGGTTCTCCGGCCGCTTGGGTGGAGA
GGCTATTCGGCTATGACTGGGCACAACAGACAATCGGCTGCTCTGATGCCGCCGTGTTCCGGCTGTCAGC
GCAGGGGCGCCCGGTTCTTTTTGTCAAGACCGACCTGTCCGGTGCCCTGAATGAACTGCAGGACGAGGCA
GCGCGGCTATCGTGGCTGGCCACGACGGGCGTTCCTTGCGCAGCTGTGCTCGACGTTGTCACTGAAGCGG
GAAGGGACTGGCTGCTATTGGGCGAAGTGCCGGGGCAGGATCTCCTGTCATCTCACCTTGCTCCTGCCGA
GAAAGTATCCATCATGGCTGATGCAATGCGGCGGCTGCATACGCTTGATCCGGCTACCTGCCCATTCGAC
CACCAAGCGAAACATCGCATCGAGCGAGCACGTACTCGGATGGAAGCCGGTCTTGTCGATCAGGATGATC
TGGACGAAGAGCATCAGGGGCTCGCGCCAGCCGAACTGTTCGCCAGGCTCAAGGCGCGCATGCCCGACGG
CGAGGATCTCGTCGTGACCCATGGCGATGCCTGCTTGCCGAATATCATGGTGGAAAATGGCCGCTTTTCT
GGATTCATCGACTGTGGCCGGCTGGGTGTGGCGGACCGCTATCAGGACATAGCGTTGGCTACCCGTGATA
TTGCTGAAGAGCTTGGCGGCGAATGGGCTGACCGCTTCCTCGTGCTTTACGGTATCGCCGCTCCCGATTC
GCAGCGCATCGCCTTCTATCGCCTTCTTGACGAGTTCTTCTGAGCGGGACTCTGGGGTTCGCGAAATGAC
CGACCAAGCGACGCCCAACCTGCCATCACGAGATTTCGATTCCACCGCCGCCTTCTATGAAAGGTTGGGC
TTCGGAATCGTTTTCCGGGACGCCGGCTGGATGATCCTCCAGCGCGGGGATCTCATGCTGGAGTTCTTCG
CCCACCCCAACTTGTTTATTGCAGCTTATAATGGTTACAAATAAAGCAATAGCATCACAAATTTCACAAA
TAAAGCATTTTTTTCACTGCATTCTAGTTGTGGTTTGTCCAAACTCATCAATGTATCTTATCATGTCTGT
ATACCGTCGACCTCTAGCTAGAGCTTGGCGTAATCATGGTCATAGCTGTTTCCTGTGTGAAATTGTTATC
CGCTCACAATTCCACACAACATACGAGCCGGAAGCATAAAGTGTAAAGCCTGGGGTGCCTAATGAGTGAG
CTAACTCACATTAATTGCGTTGCGCTCACTGCCCGCTTTCCAGTCGGGAAACCTGTCGTGCCAGCTGCAT
TAATGAATCGGCCAACGCGCGGGGAGAGGCGGTTTGCGTATTGGGCGCTCTTCCGCTTCCTCGCTCACTG
ACTCGCTGCGCTCGGTCGTTCGGCTGCGGCGAGCGGTATCAGCTCACTCAAAGGCGGTAATACGGTTATC
CACAGAATCAGGGGATAACGCAGGAAAGAACATGTGAGCAAAAGGCCAGCAAAAGGCCAGGAACCGTAAA
AAGGCCGCGTTGCTGGCGTTTTTCCATAGGCTCCGCCCCCCTGACGAGCATCACAAAAATCGACGCTCAA
GTCAGAGGTGGCGAAACCCGACAGGACTATAAAGATACCAGGCGTTTCCCCCTGGAAGCTCCCTCGTGCG
CTCTCCTGTTCCGACCCTGCCGCTTACCGGATACCTGTCCGCCTTTCTCCCTTCGGGAAGCGTGGCGCTT
TCTCATAGCTCACGCTGTAGGTATCTCAGTTCGGTGTAGGTCGTTCGCTCCAAGCTGGGCTGTGTGCACG
AACCCCCCGTTCAGCCCGACCGCTGCGCCTTATCCGGTAACTATCGTCTTGAGTCCAACCCGGTAAGACA
CGACTTATCGCCACTGGCAGCAGCCACTGGTAACAGGATTAGCAGAGCGAGGTATGTAGGCGGTGCTACA
GAGTTCTTGAAGTGGTGGCCTAACTACGGCTACACTAGAAGAACAGTATTTGGTATCTGCGCTCTGCTGA
AGCCAGTTACCTTCGGAAAAAGAGTTGGTAGCTCTTGATCCGGCAAACAAACCACCGCTGGTAGCGGTGG
TTTTTTTGTTTGCAAGCAGCAGATTACGCGCAGAAAAAAAGGATCTCAAGAAGATCCTTTGATCTTTTCT
ACGGGGTCTGACGCTCAGTGGAACGAAAACTCACGTTAAGGGATTTTGGTCATGAGATTATCAAAAAGGA
TCTTCACCTAGATCCTTTTAAATTAAAAATGAAGTTTTAAATCAATCTAAAGTATATATGAGTAAACTTG
GTCTGACAGTTACCAATGCTTAATCAGTGAGGCACCTATCTCAGCGATCTGTCTATTTCGTTCATCCATA
GTTGCCTGACTCCCCGTCGTGTAGATAACTACGATACGGGAGGGCTTACCATCTGGCCCCAGTGCTGCAA
TGATACCGCGAGACCCACGCTCACCGGCTCCAGATTTATCAGCAATAAACCAGCCAGCCGGAAGGGCCGA
GCGCAGAAGTGGTCCTGCAACTTTATCCGCCTCCATCCAGTCTATTAATTGTTGCCGGGAAGCTAGAGTA
AGTAGTTCGCCAGTTAATAGTTTGCGCAACGTTGTTGCCATTGCTACAGGCATCGTGGTGTCACGCTCGT
CGTTTGGTATGGCTTCATTCAGCTCCGGTTCCCAACGATCAAGGCGAGTTACATGATCCCCCATGTTGTG
CAAAAAAGCGGTTAGCTCCTTCGGTCCTCCGATCGTTGTCAGAAGTAAGTTGGCCGCAGTGTTATCACTC
ATGGTTATGGCAGCACTGCATAATTCTCTTACTGTCATGCCATCCGTAAGATGCTTTTCTGTGACTGGTG
AGTACTCAACCAAGTCATTCTGAGAATAGTGTATGCGGCGACCGAGTTGCTCTTGCCCGGCGTCAATACG
GGATAATACCGCGCCACATAGCAGAACTTTAAAAGTGCTCATCATTGGAAAACGTTCTTCGGGGCGAAAA
CTCTCAAGGATCTTACCGCTGTTGAGATCCAGTTCGATGTAACCCACTCGTGCACCCAACTGATCTTCAG
CATCTTTTACTTTCACCAGCGTTTCTGGGTGAGCAAAAACAGGAAGGCAAAATGCCGCAAAAAAGGGAAT
AAGGGCGACACGGAAATGTTGAATACTCATACTCTTCCTTTTTCAATATTATTGAAGCATTTATCAGGGT
TATTGTCTCATGAGCGGATACATATTTGAATGTATTTAGAAAAATAAACAAATAGGGGTTCCGCGCACAT
TTCCCCGAAAAGTGCCACCTGACGTCGACGGATCGGGAGATCTCCCGATCCCCTATGGTGCACTCTCAGT
ACAATCTGCTCTGATGCCGCATAGTTAAGCCAGTATCTGCTCCCTGCTTGTGTGTTGGAGGTCGCTGAGT
AGTGCGCGAGCAAAATTTAAGCTACAACAAGGCAAGGCTTGACCGACAATTGCATGAAGAATCTGCTTAG
GGTT
